>Addgene plasmid #241083 | pDMJ2-SARS-CoV-2-Spike (BA.2.75-5c) | addgene full sequence | sequence record 486208 | Addgene NGS Result
ATGTTCGTGTTTCTGGTTCTTCTTCCCCTGGTGTCTAGTCAGTGCGTCAACTTGATCACGCGAACACAGA
GCTACACCAATTCCTTTACACGAGGCGTCTACTATCCCGACAAGGTGTTCCGAAGCAGTGTTTTGCACTC
CACGCAGGACCTTTTCTTGCCCTTCTTCTCAAATGTGACTTGGTTTCATGCAATACACGTATCCGGGACT
AATGGCACTAAGAGATTCGACAATCCCGTGTTGCCTTTTAACGACGGCGTGTATTTTGCCAGTACAGAAA
AGAGCAATATTATCCGGGGATGGATCTTCGGCACGACTCTGGATAGTAAAACACAATCCCTGCTGATCGT
GAATAATGCGACAAACGTCGTCATAAAAGTCTGCGAGTTCCAGTTCTGCAACGACCCTTTCCTCGACGTG
TATTACCATAACAACAATAAATCTCGGATGGAAAGTGAGCTGCGCGTGTACTCCAGTGCAAATAACTGTA
CTTTTGAGTACGTAAGCCAGCCTTTCCTGATGGACCTCGAAGGGAAACAGGGGAACTTTAAGAACCTGCG
CGAATTCGTGTTCAAGAACATCGACGGTTATTTTAAAATATACAGCAAGCACACCCCTGTGAACCTGGGC
AGAGATTTGCCACAAGGTTTTAGCGCCCTGGAACCCCTCGTGGACCTTCCTATCGGCATCAACATCACGC
GCTTCCAAACTCTGCTCGCACTGCATCGGTCTTATCTGACCCCTGGAGATTCATCCTCAAGCTGGACCGC
GGGTGCTGCTGCATATTATGTGGGATATCTGCAGCCTAGGACCTTCCTGCTCAAATACAACGAGAACGGC
ACCATCACTGACGCTGTTGATTGCGCGCTGGACCCATTGTCTGAAACCAAATGCACACTGAAAAGCTTCA
CAGTCGAGAAGGGCATTTACCAGACGAGCAACTTCAGAGTTCAGCCCACAGAGAGCATCGTTCGCTTCCC
CAACATTACCAATTTGTGCCCATTCGACGAGGTCTTTAACGCAACTAGATTTGCCAGTGTTTACGCCTGG
AACAGGAAACGGATATCCAATTGCGTGGCCGATTACAGCGTACTGTACAATTTCGCTCCCTTTTTCGCCT
TTAAATGCTACGGTGTCTCCCCTACGAAGCTGAATGATCTGTGCTTTACTAATGTCTATGCGGACAGCTT
CGTTATTAGAGGTAACGAGGTCAGCCAAATCGCCCCAGGGCAGACTGGAGTGATAGCCGACTACAATTAC
AAACTGCCAGATGATTTCACCGGCTGCGTCATCGCCTGGAACTCCAATAAGCTCGATAGTAAAGTGAGCG
GCAATTACAACTATCTCTATAGGCTGTTTCGAAAGAGCAAGCTGAAACCTTTTGAGCGGGACATTTCAAC
AGAGATCTACCAGGCCGGAAACAAGCCCTGCAACGGGGTCGCCGGGTTCAATTGTTACTTCCCGCTGCGG
AGCTATGGATTTCGGCCGACTTACGGCGTTGGCCACCAGCCATATCGGGTGGTGGTGCTGTCATTTGAGC
TGCTTCATGCGCCTGCTACAGTATGTGGGCCTAAACTGTCTACCAATCTGGTGAAAAATAAGTGCGTGAA
CTTCAACTTCAATGGCCTCACCGGGACAGGCGTGTTGACAGAATCCAATAAGAAATTCCTGCCATTCCAG
CAGTTCGGCAGGGATATCGCAGACACGACCGATGCGGTGCGAGATCCCCAGACATTGGAGATTCTGGACA
TTACTCCTTGTTCTTTTGGAGGAGTGAGTGTTATTACTCCCGGCACAAATACCTCAAATCAAGTCGCTGT
GCTGTATCAAGGTGTAAACTGTACCGAGGTCCCCGTGGCTATTCACGCCGACCAGCTGACCCCAACATGG
CGGGTATACAGCACCGGTTCTAATGTATTCCAGACCAGAGCCGGCTGCCTCATTGGAGCCGAGTACGTGA
ACAACTCTTATGAATGTGATATACCGATTGGAGCAGGTATCTGCGCCTCTTATCAGACCCAGACAAAGAG
CCACAGAAGGGCTAGGAGCGTGGCCTCCCAGTCCATAATCGCCTATACAATGTCACTGGGGGCTGAAAAT
TCAGTGGCATACAGTAACAACTCTATCGCTATCCCCACAAATTTTACCATCTCTGTGACTACAGAGATCC
TGCCAGTGTCTATGACTAAAACCTCCGTGGACTGTACCATGTACATCTGTGGTGATAGCACCGAATGTTC
CAACCTGCTCCTGCAGTACGGCAGCTTCTGCACACAGCTGAAGAGGGCACTGACAGGAATCGCCGTCGAA
CAGGATAAGAACACTCAGGAGGTGTTTGCGCAGGTTAAGCAGATTTACAAGACGCCACCAATCAAGTACT
TCGGTGGGTTCAATTTCTCTCAAATTCTGCCTGATCCTTCTAAGCCATCTAAGCGGAGCTTTATAGAGGA
TTTGCTCTTTAATAAGGTGACCCTCGCCGATGCTGGATTTATTAAGCAGTATGGCGACTGTTTGGGAGAC
ATTGCTGCTCGCGATCTGATATGTGCCCAGAAATTCAACGGGCTGACCGTACTCCCACCGCTGCTCACTG
ATGAGATGATCGCACAATATACCAGCGCCCTGCTGGCCGGCACTATTACATCCGGCTGGACGTTCGGAGC
AGGAGCCGCACTGCAAATACCTTTTGCCATGCAGATGGCATATCGCTTCAATGGGATCGGGGTGACCCAG
AACGTCCTGTACGAAAACCAGAAACTTATCGCTAACCAGTTCAATTCCGCCATTGGTAAAATCCAGGACA
GCTTGAGTTCCACAGCCAGCGCCCTCGGGAAATTGCAAGATGTAGTCAATCACAATGCACAAGCCCTGAA
TACTCTCGTCAAGCAACTGTCATCCAAGTTCGGTGCTATATCCTCCGTGCTGAATGATATCCTTAGTAGA
TTGGATAAGGTGGAGGCAGAAGTCCAGATCGACCGGCTTATTACTGGAAGGCTGCAGAGTCTGCAGACGT
ACGTCACGCAGCAGCTTATCAGAGCCGCCGAGATTAGAGCATCTGCGAATCTGGCTGCTACAAAGATGAG
TGAATGCGTGCTCGGGCAATCAAAGCGGGTCGACTTTTGTGGGAAGGGGTACCACCTCATGAGCTTCCCC
CAATCCGCCCCACATGGCGTTGTGTTCCTGCATGTTACTTACGTTCCCGCTCAAGAGAAGAACTTTACTA
CCGCTCCGGCGATCTGCCACGACGGTAAGGCACACTTTCCACGCGAAGGCGTCTTTGTTAGCAATGGAAC
ACACTGGTTTGTTACCCAGAGGAACTTTTATGAGCCCCAGATAATCACAACCGACAACACATTCGTATCT
GGGAACTGTGACGTAGTTATTGGGATCGTGAACAACACCGTGTACGATCCTCTCCAACCGGAACTTGACT
CTTTCAAGGAGGAACTGGATAAGTACTTTAAGAATCACACCTCACCCGATGTTGACCTCGGCGACATTTC
AGGAATTAATGCTAGCGTGGTGAACATCCAGAAAGAGATTGATAGACTTAACGAAGTGGCCAAGAACCTC
AACGAATCACTTATTGACCTGCAGGAGCTGGGAAAATATGAGCAGTACATTAAATGGCCTTGGTACATTT
GGCTGGGCTTTATAGCAGGCCTGATCGCTATCGTCATGGTGACCATCATGCTTTGTTGTATGACTAGCTG
CTGCAGCTGCCTCAAGGGCTGTTGTAGCTGCGGCTCTTGCTGTAAATAATGATGAGGATCCAGATCTGCT
GTGCCTTCTAGTTGCCAGCCATCTGTTGTTTGCCCCTCCCCCGTGCCTTCCTTGACCCTGGAAGGTGCCA
CTCCCACTGTCCTTTCCTAATAAAATGAGGAAATTGCATCGCATTGTCTGAGTAGGTGTCATTCTATTCT
GGGGGGTGGGGTGGGGCAGGACAGCAAGGGGGAGGATTGGGAAGACAATAGCAGGCATGCTGGGGATGCG
GTGGGCTCTATGGGTACCCAGGTGCTGAAGAATTGACCCGGTTCCTCCTGGGCCAGAAAGAAGCAGGCAC
ATCCCCTTCTCTGTGACACACCCTGTCCACGCCCCTGGTTCTTAGTTCCAGCCCCACTCATAGGACACTC
ATAGCTCAGGAGGGCTCCGCCTTCAATCCCACCCGCTAAAGTACTTGGAGCGGTCTCTCCCTCCCTCATC
AGCCCACCAAACCAAACCTAGCCTCCAAGAGTGGGAAGAAATTAAAGCAAGATAGGCTATTAAGTGCAGA
GGGAGAGAAAATGCCTCCAACATGTGAGGAAGTAATGAGAGAAATCATAGAATTTTAAGGCCATGATTTA
AGGCCAATCGGAAAGAACATGTGAGCAAAAGGCCAGCAAAAGGCCAGGAACCGTAAAAAGGCCGCGTTGC
TGGCGTTTTTCCATAGGCTCCGCCCCCCTGACGAGCATCACAAAAATCGACGCTCAAGTCAGAGGTGGCG
AAACCCGACAGGACTATAAAGATACCAGGCGTTTCCCCCTGGAAGCTCCCTCGTGCGCTCTCCTGTTCCG
ACCCTGCCGCTTACCGGATACCTGTCCGCCTTTCTCCCTTCGGGAAGCGTGGCGCTTTCTCATAGCTCAC
GCTGTAGGTATCTCAGTTCGGTGTAGGTCGTTCGCTCCAAGCTGGGCTGTGTGCACGAACCCCCCGTTCA
GCCCGACCGCTGCGCCTTATCCGGTAACTATCGTCTTGAGTCCAACCCGGTAAGACACGACTTATCGCCA
CTGGCAGCAGCCACTGGTAACAGGATTAGCAGAGCGAGGTATGTAGGCGGTGCTACAGAGTTCTTGAAGT
GGTGGCCTAACTACGGCTACACTAGAAGAACAGTATTTGGTATCTGCGCTCTGCTGAAGCCAGTTACCTT
CGGAAAAAGAGTTGGTAGCTCTTGATCCGGCAAACAAACCACCGCTGGTAGCGGTGGTTTTTTTGTTTGC
AAGCAGCAGATTACGCGCAGAAAAAAAGGATCTCAAGAAGATCCTTTGATCTTTTCTACGGGGTCTGACG
CTCAGTGGAACGAAAACTCACGTTAAGGGATTTTGGTCATGAGATTATCAAAAAGGATCTTCACCTAGAT
CCTTTTAAATTAAAAATGAAGTTTTAAATCAATCTAAAGTATATATGAGTAAACTTGGTCTGACAGTTAC
CAATGCTTAATCAGTGAGGCACCTATCTCAGCGATCTGTCTATTTCGTTCATCCATAGTTGCCTGACTCC
CCGTCGTGTAGATAACTACGATACGGGAGGGCTTACCATCTGGCCCCAGTGCTGCAATGATACCGCGAGA
CCCACGCTCACCGGCTCCAGATTTATCAGCAATAAACCAGCCAGCCGGAAGGGCCGAGCGCAGAAGTGGT
CCTGCAACTTTATCCGCCTCCATCCAGTCTATTAATTGTTGCCGGGAAGCTAGAGTAAGTAGTTCGCCAG
TTAATAGTTTGCGCAACGTTGTTGCCATTGCTACAGGCATCGTGGTGTCACGCTCGTCGTTTGGTATGGC
TTCATTCAGCTCCGGTTCCCAACGATCAAGGCGAGTTACATGATCCCCCATGTTGTGCAAAAAAGCGGTT
AGCTCCTTCGGTCCTCCGATCGTTGTCAGAAGTAAGTTGGCCGCAGTGTTATCACTCATGGTTATGGCAG
CACTGCATAATTCTCTTACTGTCATGCCATCCGTAAGATGCTTTTCTGTGACTGGTGAGTACTCAACCAA
GTCATTCTGAGAATAGTGTATGCGGCGACCGAGTTGCTCTTGCCCGGCGTCAATACGGGATAATACCGCG
CCACATAGCAGAACTTTAAAAGTGCTCATCATTGGAAAACGTTCTTCGGGGCGAAAACTCTCAAGGATCT
TACCGCTGTTGAGATCCAGTTCGATGTAACCCACTCGTGCACCCAACTGATCTTCAGCATCTTTTACTTT
CACCAGCGTTTCTGGGTGAGCAAAAACAGGAAGGCAAAATGCCGCAAAAAAGGGAATAAGGGCGACACGG
AAATGTTGAATACTCATACTCTTCCTTTTTCAATATTATTGAAGCATTTATCAGGGTTATTGTCTCATGA
GCGGATACATATTTGAATGTATTTAGAAAAATAAACAAATAGGGGTTCCGCGCACATTTCCCCGAAAAGT
GCCACCTGACGTCCCAATGATTGCACCATATGCGGTGTGAAATACCGCACAGATGCGTAAGGAGAAAATA
CCGCATCAGATTGGCTATTGGCCATTGCATACGTTGTATCCATATCATAATATGTACATTTATATTGGCT
CATGTCCAACATTACCGCCATGTTGACATTGATTATTGACTAGTTATTAATAGTAATCAATTACGGGGTC
ATTAGTTCATAGCCCATATATGGAGTTCCGCGTTACATAACTTACGGTAAATGGCCCGCCTGGCTGACCG
CCCAACGACCCCCGCCCATTGACGTCAATAATGACGTATGTTCCCATAGTAACGCCAATAGGGACTTTCC
ATTGACGTCAATGGGTGGAGTATTTACGGTAAACTGCCCACTTGGCAGTACATCAAGTGTATCATATGCC
AAGTACGCCCCCTATTGACGTCAATGACGGTAAATGGCCCGCCTGGCATTATGCCCAGTACATGACCTTA
TGGGACTTTCCTACTTGGCAGTACATCTACGTATTAGTCATCGCTATTACCATGGTGATGCGGTTTTGGC
AGTACATCAATGGGCGTGGATAGCGGTTTGACTCACGGGGATTTCCAAGTCTCCACCCCATTGACGTCAA
TGGGAGTTTGTTTTGGCACCAAAATCAACGGGACTTTCCAAAATGTCGTAACAACTCCGCCCCATTGACG
CAAATGGGCGGTAGGCGTGTACGGTGGGAGGTCTATATAAGCAGAGCTCGTTTAGTGAACCGTCAGATCG
CCTGGAGACGCCATCCACGCTGTTTTGACCTCCATAGAAGACACCGGGACCGATCCAGCCTCCATCGGCT
CGCATCTCTCCTTCACGCGCCCGCCGCCCTACCTGAGGCCGCCATCCACGCCGGTTGAGTCGCGTTCTGC
CGCCTCCCGCCTGTGGTGCCTCCTGAACTGCGTCCGCCGTCTAGGTAAGTTTAAAGCTCAGGTCGAGACC
GGGCCTTTGTCCGGCGCTCCCTTGGAGCCTACCTAGACTCAGCCGGCTCTCCACGCTTTGCCTGACCCTG
CTTGCTCAACTCTAGTTAACGGTGGAGGGCAGTGTAGTCTGAGCAGTACTCGTTGCTGCCGCGCGCGCCA
CCAGACATAATAGCTGACAGACTAACAGACTGTTCCTTTCCATGGGTCTTTTCTGCAGTCACCGTCGTCG
ACACGTGTGATCAGATATCGCGGCCGCTCTAGA
Features (pLannotate 1.2.2; 10 found; start..end, strand, type, name):
      1..3756    +  CDS            S: SPIKE_SARS2 - Experimental evidence at protein level: Swiss-Prot protein existence level 1. [Spike glycoprotein]: May down-regulate host tetherin (BST2) by lysosomal degradation, thereby counteracting its antiviral activity. From Severe acute respiratory syndrome coronavirus 2 (2019-nCoV) (SARS-CoV-2).
   3779..4003    +  polyA_signal   bGH poly(A) signal: bovine growth hormone polyadenylation signal
   4418..5006    -  rep_origin     ori: high-copy-number ColE1/pMB1/pBR322/pUC origin of replication
   5177..6037    -  CDS            AmpR: β-lactamase; bla; confers resistance to ampicillin, carbenicillin, and related antibiotics
   6038..6142    -  promoter       AmpR promoter: bla
   6182..6239    +  misc_feature   bom (fragment): basis of mobility region from pBR322
   6325..6704    +  enhancer       CMV enhancer: human cytomegalovirus immediate early enhancer
   6705..6908    +  promoter       CMV promoter: human cytomegalovirus (CMV) immediate early promoter
   6997..7224    +  LTR            5' LTR (truncated) (fragment): truncated 5' long terminal repeat (LTR) from human T-cell leukemia virus (HTLV) type 1
   7228..7338    +  intron         CMV intron (fragment): modified intron A from human cytomegalovirus
