[The description below was written by a language model from this plasmid's Addgene catalogue record and pLannotate feature annotations shown in this document.]
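Description:
pDMJ2-SARS-CoV-2-Spike (BA.2.75-5c) is a 7,383-nt mammalian expression plasmid built on the pDMJ2 backbone and designed to supply a SARS-CoV-2 spike glycoprotein in trans for making pseudotyped virus particles. In bacteria it is maintained as a high-copy plasmid through a ColE1/pUC-type origin and selected with ampicillin via the β-lactamase gene and its native promoter; a small fragment of the pBR322 basis-of-mobility region is also annotated. No mammalian selection marker or viral packaging elements appear in the feature table, consistent with use by transient transfection.

The spike open reading frame, obtained by gene synthesis, spans about 3.76 kb. It is driven by the human cytomegalovirus immediate-early enhancer and promoter, followed by a fragment of the HTLV-1 5' LTR and a fragment of modified CMV intron A. This type of composite leader is generally included to raise transcript processing and translation efficiency. Transcripts terminate at a bovine growth hormone polyadenylation signal. No epitope tag or reporter is annotated.

The insert encodes a BA.2.75-lineage spike carrying a long list of changes relative to the reference sequence. These include a three-residue deletion at positions 24 to 26, N-terminal domain substitutions such as G142D, K147N and W152R, and many receptor-binding domain substitutions including K417V, N460K, E484A, Q493R and N501Y. K529L, D614G and furin-site-proximal changes such as P681H are also present. The associated publication concerns computationally designed spike proteins that mimic antibody escape during viral evolution, so the "5c" variant is presumably one such design, although the record does not define the label. The recorded use is spike expression in producer cells to pseudotype virus.
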