Addgene plasmid #241083: pDMJ2-SARS-CoV-2-Spike (BA.2.75-5c)
Purpose: Expresses SARS-CoV-2 spike (BA.2.75-5c) protein for creating pseudotyped virus
Depositing lab: Jeremy Luban. Depositing organization: University of Massachusetts, Worcester. Publication: Computationally designed proteins mimic antibody immune evasion in viral evolution. Youssef N, Gurev S, Ghantous F, Brock KP, Jaimes JA, Thadani NN, Dauphin A, Sherman AC, Yurkovetskiy L, Soto D, Estanboulieh R, Kotzen B, Notin P, Kollasch AW, Cohen AA, Dross SE, Erasmus J, Fuller DH, Bjorkman PJ, Lemieux JE, Luban J, Seaman MS, Marks DS. Immunity. 2025 May 6:S1074-7613(25)00178-5. doi: 10.1016/j.immuni.2025.04.015. PubMed 40345199.
Backbone
  Vector backbone: pDMJ2
  Vector type: Mammalian Expression
Growth in bacteria
  Bacterial resistance: Ampicillin, 100 μg/mL
  Growth temperature: 37°C
  Growth strain: DH5alpha
  Copy number: High Copy
Gene/Insert
  Gene/Insert name: Spike (BA.2.75-5c)
  Species: SARS-CoV-2
  Mutation: T19I,L24del,P25del,P26del,A27S,G142D,K147N,W152R,F157L,I210V,V213G,G257S,G339D,S371F,S373P,S375F,T376A,D405N,R408S,K417V,N440K,G446S,N460K,S477N,T478K,E484A,Q493R,Q498R,N501Y,Y505H,K529L,D614G,H655Y,N679K,P681H,N764K,D796Y,Q954H,N969K
  Entrez Gene: S (a.k.a. GU280_gp02, spike glycoprotein)
  Cloning method: Gene Synthesis
Terms and licenses: Academic/Nonprofit Terms; Industry Terms: Not Available to Industry
How to cite: pDMJ2-SARS-CoV-2-Spike (BA.2.75-5c) was a gift from Jeremy Luban (Addgene plasmid # 241083 ; http://n2t.net/addgene:241083 ; RRID:Addgene_241083)
